Addgene plasmid #84156: pFGC5941-PacI-ath-STTM827
Purpose: target miRNA827 for destruction in Arabidopsis thaliana
Depositing lab: Guiliang Tang. Depositing organization: Michigan Technological University. Publication: Construction of short tandem target mimic (STTM) to block the functions of plant and animal microRNAs. Tang G, Yan J, Gu Y, Qiao M, Fan R, Mao Y, Tang X. Methods. 2012 Oct;58(2):118-25. doi: 10.1016/j.ymeth.2012.10.006. Epub 2012 Oct 23. PubMed 23098881.
Backbone
  Vector backbone: pFGC5941-PacI
  Backbone manufacturer: Guiliang Tang (Addgene plasmid # 44182)
  Backbone size w/o insert (bp): 8608
  Vector type: Plant Expression
  Selectable markers: Basta
Growth in bacteria
  Bacterial resistance: Chloramphenicol and Kanamycin, 25 & 50 μg/mL
  Growth temperature: 37°C
  Growth strain: DH5alpha
  Copy number: High Copy
Gene/Insert
  Gene/Insert name: STTM827
  Species: A. thaliana (mustard weed)
  Insert size (bp): 2846
  Promoter: 2x35S
  Cloning method: Restriction Enzyme; 5′ cloning site PacI (not destroyed); 3′ cloning site PacI (not destroyed)
  Sequencing primers: 5′ CACTATCCTTCGCAAGACCCTTCC; 3′ CAACACATGAGCGAAACCCTATAA
Terms and licenses: Academic/Nonprofit Terms; Industry Terms: Not Available to Industry
Depositor comments: The insert within this plasmid contains a 2x35S promoter, STTM, T35S and CmR.
How to cite: pFGC5941-PacI-ath-STTM827 was a gift from Guiliang Tang (Addgene plasmid # 84156 ; http://n2t.net/addgene:84156 ; RRID:Addgene_84156)
