[The description below was written by a language model from this plasmid's Addgene catalogue record and pLannotate feature annotations shown in this document.]
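Description:
pFGC5941-PacI-ath-STTM827 is a plant expression binary vector built on the pFGC5941-PacI backbone for Agrobacterium-mediated T-DNA delivery into Arabidopsis thaliana. It carries a short tandem target mimic (STTM) directed against miR827. An STTM is a non-coding transcript with two imperfect miRNA binding sites joined by a short spacer. It sequesters the cognate miRNA and triggers its degradation, giving a loss-of-function phenotype for that miRNA.

The roughly 2.8 kb insert was cloned as a PacI fragment, and both sites are retained. According to the depositor it comprises a 2x35S promoter, the STTM, a 35S terminator and a chloramphenicol resistance gene. The feature table agrees with this. A partial and a full CaMV 35S promoter sit next to each other across the origin of the circular map, followed by a short unannotated gap that presumably holds the STTM itself, then the CaMV poly(A) signal and a CmR cassette. Small ColE1 ori fragments and T7 and SP6 promoters flank the module, apparently remnants of the intermediate cloning vector.

Also between the nopaline-type left and right T-DNA borders are a bar gene under the mannopine synthase promoter and terminator, which provides Basta (phosphinothricin) selection of transformed plants, and a residual OCS terminator from the parent backbone. Outside the borders, a high-copy ColE1-type origin with a bom site supports propagation in E. coli. The pVS1 oriV, RepA and StaA functions support replication and stable maintenance in Agrobacterium. Bacterial selection uses the backbone kanamycin marker together with the insert-borne chloramphenicol marker, which allows direct selection for plasmids that carry the STTM module. The construct is typically used to generate stable Arabidopsis lines with miR827 activity blocked for functional studies.
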