Features (pLannotate 1.2.2; 27 found; start..end, strand, type, name):
      1..346     +  promoter       CaMV 35S promoter: strong constitutive promoter from cauliflower mosaic virus
    298..344     +  promoter       minimal CaMV 35S promoter: minimal 35S promoter from cauliflower mosaic virus
    507..683     +  polyA_signal   CaMV poly(A) signal: cauliflower mosaic virus polyadenylation signal
   1245..1263    -  promoter       SP6 promoter: promoter for bacteriophage SP6 RNA polymerase
   1328..1987    -  CDS            CmR: chloramphenicol acetyltransferase; cat; confers resistance to chloramphenicol
   1988..2024    -  promoter       cat promoter (fragment): promoter of the E. coli cat gene encoding chloramphenicol acetyltransferase
   2024..2052    -  promoter       tet promoter: E. coli promoter for tetracycline efflux protein gene
   2114..2282    -  rep_origin     ori (fragment): high-copy-number ColE1/pMB1/pBR322/pUC origin of replication
   2327..2707    +  promoter       MAS promoter: mannopine synthase promoter (Velten et al., 1984)
   2713..3261    +  CDS            bar: PAT_STRHY - Experimental evidence at protein level: Swiss-Prot protein existence level 1. Inactivates phosphinothricin (PPT) by transfer of an acetyl group from acetyl CoA. Can also acetylate demethylphosphinothricin but not PTT or glutamate. This enzyme is an effector of phosphinothricin tripeptide (PTT or bialaphos) resistance. From Streptomyces hygroscopicus. Introduced by genetic manipulation and expressed in glufosinate-tolerant maize by Dekalb Genetics.
   3274..3526    +  terminator     MAS terminator: mannopine synthase terminator
   3612..3636    -  misc_feature   LB T-DNA repeat: left border repeat from nopaline C58 T-DNA
   4061..4855    +  CDS            KanR: aminoglycoside phosphotransferase; aphA-3; confers resistance to kanamycin
   4942..5530    +  rep_origin     ori: high-copy-number ColE1/pMB1/pBR322/pUC origin of replication
   5716..5856    -  misc_feature   bom: basis of mobility region from pBR322
   5958..5997    -  CDS            rop (fragment): Rop protein, which maintains plasmids at low copy number; rop
   6200..6394    -  rep_origin     pVS1 oriV: origin of replication for the Pseudomonas plasmid pVS1 (Heeb et al., 2000)
   6460..7533    -  CDS            pVS1 RepA: replication protein from the Pseudomonas plasmid pVS1 (Heeb et al., 2000)
   7962..8591    -  CDS            pVS1 StaA: stability protein from the Pseudomonas plasmid pVS1 (Heeb et al., 2000)
   9151..9552    -  CDS            Y4CG_SINFN (fragment): Protein inferred from homology: Swiss-Prot protein existence level 3. From Sinorhizobium fredii (strain NBRC 101917 / NGR234).
   9892..9916    -  misc_feature   RB T-DNA repeat: right border repeat from nopaline C58 T-DNA
   9982..10136   -  CDS            lacZα (fragment): LacZα fragment of β-galactosidase; lacZ fragment
  10139..10159   -  misc_feature   MCS (fragment): pUC18/19 multiple cloning site
  10160..10867   -  terminator     OCS terminator: octopine synthase terminator
  10900..10941   -  rep_origin     ori (fragment): high-copy-number ColE1/pMB1/pBR322/pUC origin of replication
  11046..11064   +  promoter       T7 promoter: promoter for bacteriophage T7 RNA polymerase
  11133..11421   +  promoter       CaMV 35S promoter (fragment): strong constitutive promoter from cauliflower mosaic virus
>Addgene plasmid #84156 | pFGC5941-PacI-ath-STTM827 | addgene full sequence | sequence record 167580 | Addgene NGS Result
TGAGACTTTTCAACAAAGGGTAATTTCGGGAAACCTCCTCGGATTCCATTGCCCAGCTATCTGTCACCTC
ATCGAAAGGACAGTAGAAAAGGAAGGTGGCTCCTACAAATGCCATCATTGCGATAAAGGAAAGGCTATCA
TTCAAGATGCCTCTGCCGACAGTGGTCCCAAAGATGGACCCCCACCCACGAGGAGCATCGTGGAAAAAGA
AGACGTTCCAACCACGTCTTCAAAGCAAGTGGATTGATGTGACATCTCCACTGACATAAGGGATGACGCA
CAACCCCACTATCCTTCGCAAGACCCTTCCTCTATATAAGGAAGTTCATTTCATTTGGAGAGGACAGCCC
AAGCTTAGTTTGTTGATCTAGGTCATCTAAGTTGTTGTTGTTATGGTCTAATTTAAATATGGTCTAAAGA
AGAAGAATAGTTTGTTGATCTAGGTCATCTAAGAATTCGGTACGCTGAAATCACCAGTCTCTCTCTACAA
ATCTATCCCTCTCTATTTTCTCCATAAATAATGTGTGAGTAGTTTCCCGATAAGGGAAATTAGGGTTCTT
ATAGGGTTTCGCTCATGTGTTGAGCATATAAGAAACCCTTAGTATGTATTTGTATTTGTAAAATACTTCT
ATCAATAAAATTTCTAATTCCTAAAACCAAAATCCGGTACTAAAATCCAGATCTCCTAAAGTCCCTATAG
ATCTTTGTCGTGAATATAAACCAGACACGAGACGACTAGACCTGGAGCCCAGACGCCGTTCGAAGCTGGA
AGTACCGCTTAGGCAGGAGGCCGTTAGGGAAAAGATGCTAAGGCAGGGTTGGTTACGTTGACTCCCCCGT
AGGTTTGGTTTAAATATGATGAAGTGGACGGAAGGAAGGAGGAAGACAAGGAAGGATAAGGTTGCAGGCC
CTGTGCAAGGTAAGAAGATGGAAATTTGATAGGGGTACGCTACTATACTTATACTATACGCTAAGGGAAT
GATTGTATTTATACCCTATACCCCCTAATAACCCCTTATCAATTTAAGAAATAATCCGCATAAGCCCCCG
CTTAAAAATTGGTATCAGAGCCATGAATAGGTCTATGACCAAAACTCAAGAGGATAAAACCTCACCAAAA
TACGAAAGAGTCCTTAACTCTAAAGATAAAAGATCTTTCAAGATCAAAACTAGTTCCCTCACACCGGTGA
CGGGGATCGCATGCGACCTCTAGACCATCACATTGGAGCTTCAGCTGCTCGAGTTCTATAGTGTCACCTA
AATCGTATGTGTATGATACATAAGGTTATGTATTAATTGTAGCCGCGTTCTTACGTCGACGTACCAATTA
CGCCCCGCCCTGTCACTCATCGCAGTACTGTTGTAATTCATTAAGCACTCTGCCGACATGGAAGCCATCA
CAAACGGCATGATGAACCTGAATCGCCAGCGGCATCAGCACCTTGTCGCCTTGCGTATAATATTTGCCCA
TGGTGAAAACGGGGGCGAAGAAGTTGTCCATATTGGCCACGTTTAAATCAAAACTGGTGAAACTCACCCA
GGGATTGGCTGAGACGAAAAACATATTCTCAATAAACCCTTTAGGGAAATAGGCCAGGTTTTCACCGTAA
CACGCCACATCTTGCGAATATATGTGTAGAAACTGCCGGAAATCGTCGTGGTATTCACTCCAGAGCGATG
AAAACGTTTCAGTTTGCTCATGGAAAACGGTGTAACAAGGGTGAACACTATCCCATATTACCAGCTCACC
GTCTTTCATTGCCATACGGAACTCCGGATGAGCATTCATCAGGCGGGCAAGAATGTGAATAAAGGCCGGA
TAAAACTTGTGCTTATTTTTCTTTACGGTCTTTAAAAAGGCCGTAATATCCAGCTGAACGGTCTGGTTAT
AGGTACATTGAGCAACTGACTGAAATGCCTCAAAATGTTCTTTACGATGCCATTGGGATATATCAACGGT
GGTATATCCAGTGATTTCTTTCTCCATTTTAGCTTCCTTAGCTCCTGAAAATCTCGATAACTCATTAAAG
CTTATCGATGATAAGCTGTCAAACATGAGAATTTAGCCCGCCTAATGAGCGGGCTTTTTGTTGTGATCCG
CGTTGCTGGCGTTTTTCCATAGGCTCCGCCCCCCTGACGAGCATCACAAAAATCGACGCTCAAGTCAGAG
GTGGCGAAACCCGACAGGACTATAAAGATACCAGGCGTTTCCCCCCTGGAAGCTCCCTCGTGCGCTCTCC
TGTTCCGACCCTGCCGCTTACCGGATACCTGTCCGCCTTTCTTAATTAACTCTCTAGACTCACCTAGGAT
CCATGAATTCTGAGATTTTTCAAATCAGTGCGCAAGACGTGACGTAAGTATCCGAGTCAGTTTTTATTTT
TCTACTAATTTGGTCGTTTATTTCGGCGTGTAGGACATGGCAACCGGGCCTGAATTTCGCGGGTATTCTG
TTTCTATTCCAACTTTTTCTTGATCCGCAGCCATTAACGACTTTTGAATAGATACGCTGACACGCCAAGC
CTCGCTAGTCAAAAGTGTACCAAACAACGCTTTACAGCAAGAACGGAATGCGCGTGACGCTCGCGGTGAC
GCCATTTCGCCTTTTCAGAAATGGATAAATAGCCTTGCTTCCTATTATATCTTCCCAAATTACCAATACA
TTACACTAGCATCTGAATTTCATAACCAATCTCGATACACCAAATCGAATCGATGAGCCCAGAACGACGC
CCGGCCGACATCCGCCGTGCCACCGAGGCGGACATGCCGGCGGTCTGCACCATCGTCAACCACTACATCG
AGACAAGCACGGTCAACTTCCGTACCGAGCCGCAGGAACCGCAGGAGTGGACGGACGACCTCGTCCGTCT
GCGGGAGCGCTATCCCTGGCTCGTCGCCGAGGTGGACGGCGAGGTCGCCGGCATCGCCTACGCGGGCCCC
TGGAAGGCACGCAACGCCTACGACTGGACGGCCGAGTCGACCGTGTACGTCTCCCCCCGCCACCAGCGGA
CGGGACTGGGCTCCACGCTCTACACCCACCTGCTGAAGTCCCTGGAGGCACAGGGCTTCAAGAGCGTGGT
CGCTGTCATCGGGCTGCCCAACGACCCGAGCGTGCGCATGCACGAGGCGCTCGGATATGCCCCCCGCGGC
ATGCTGCGGGCGGCCGGCTTCAAGCACGGGAACTGGCATGACGTGGGTTTCTGGCAGCTGGACTTCAGCC
TGCCGGTACCGCCCCGTCCGGTCCTGCCCGTCACCGAGATTTGACTGCAGAATCTTGGACTCCCATGTTG
GCAAAGGCAACCAAACAAACAATGAATGATCCGCTCCTGCATATGGGGCGGTTTGAGTATTTCAACTGCC
ATTTGGGCTGAATTGAAGACATGCTCCTGTCAGAAATTCCGTGATCTTACTCAATATTCAGTAATCTCGG
CCAATATCCTAAATGTGCGTGGCTTTATCTGTCTTTGTATTGTTTCATCAATTCATGTAACGTTTGCTTT
TCTTATGAATTTTCAAATAAATTATCAGATCCGAGCTCGAATTAATTCGGCGTTAATTCAGTACATTAAA
AACGTCCGCAATGTGTTATTAAGTTGTCTAAGCGTCAATTTGTTTACACCACAATATATCCTGCCACCAG
CCAGCCAACAGCTCCCCGACCGGCAGCTCGGCACAAAATCACCACTCGATACAGGCAGCCCATCAGTCCG
GGACGGCGTCAGCGGGAGAGCCGTTGTAAGGCGGCAGACTTTGCTCATGTTACCGATGCTATTCGGAAGA
ACGGCAACTAAGCTGCCGGGTTTGAAACACGGATGATCTCGCGGAGGGTAGCATGTTGATTGTAACGATG
ACAGAGCGTTGCTGCCTGTGATCACCGCGGTTTCAAAATCGGCTCCGTCGATACTATGTTATACGCCAAC
TTTGAAAACAACTTTGAAAAAGCTGTTTTCTGGTATTTAAGGTTTTAGAATGCAAGGAACAGTGAATTGG
AGTTCGTCTTGTTATAATTAGCTTCTTGGGGTATCTTTAAATACTGTAGAAAAGAGGAAGGAAATAATAA
ATGGCTAAAATGAGAATATCACCGGAATTGAAAAAACTGATCGAAAAATACCGCTGCGTAAAAGATACGG
AAGGAATGTCTCCTGCTAAGGTATATAAGCTGGTGGGAGAAAATGAAAACCTATATTTAAAAATGACGGA
CAGCCGGTATAAAGGGACCACCTATGATGTGGAACGGGAAAAGGACATGATGCTATGGCTGGAAGGAAAG
CTGCCTGTTCCAAAGGTCCTGCACTTTGAACGGCATGATGGCTGGAGCAATCTGCTCATGAGTGAGGCCG
ATGGCGTCCTTTGCTCGGAAGAGTATGAAGATGAACAAAGCCCTGAAAAGATTATCGAGCTGTATGCGGA
GTGCATCAGGCTCTTTCACTCCATCGACATATCGGATTGTCCCTATACGAATAGCTTAGACAGCCGCTTA
GCCGAATTGGATTACTTACTGAATAACGATCTGGCCGATGTGGATTGCGAAAACTGGGAAGAAGACACTC
CATTTAAAGATCCGCGCGAGCTGTATGATTTTTTAAAGACGGAAAAGCCCGAAGAGGAACTTGTCTTTTC
CCACGGCGACCTGGGAGACAGCAACATCTTTGTGAAAGATGGCAAAGTAAGTGGCTTTATTGATCTTGGG
AGAAGCGGCAGGGCGGACAAGTGGTATGACATTGCCTTCTGCGTCCGGTCGATCAGGGAGGATATCGGGG
AAGAACAGTATGTCGAGCTATTTTTTGACTTACTGGGGATCAAGCCTGATTGGGAGAAAATAAAATATTA
TATTTTACTGGATGAATTGTTTTAGTACCTAGAATGCATGACCAAAATCCCTTAACGTGAGTTTTCGTTC
CACTGAGCGTCAGACCCCGTAGAAAAGATCAAAGGATCTTCTTGAGATCCTTTTTTTCTGCGCGTAATCT
GCTGCTTGCAAACAAAAAAACCACCGCTACCAGCGGTGGTTTGTTTGCCGGATCAAGAGCTACCAACTCT
TTTTCCGAAGGTAACTGGCTTCAGCAGAGCGCAGATACCAAATACTGTCCTTCTAGTGTAGCCGTAGTTA
GGCCACCACTTCAAGAACTCTGTAGCACCGCCTACATACCTCGCTCTGCTAATCCTGTTACCAGTGGCTG
CTGCCAGTGGCGATAAGTCGTGTCTTACCGGGTTGGACTCAAGACGATAGTTACCGGATAAGGCGCAGCG
GTCGGGCTGAACGGGGGGTTCGTGCACACAGCCCAGCTTGGAGCGAACGACCTACACCGAACTGAGATAC
CTACAGCGTGAGCTATGAGAAAGCGCCACGCTTCCCGAAGGGAGAAAGGCGGACAGGTATCCGGTAAGCG
GCAGGGTCGGAACAGGAGAGCGCACGAGGGAGCTTCCAGGGGGAAACGCCTGGTATCTTTATAGTCCTGT
CGGGTTTCGCCACCTCTGACTTGAGCGTCGATTTTTGTGATGCTCGTCAGGGGGGCGGAGCCTATGGAAA
AACGCCAGCAACGCGGCCTTTTTACGGTTCCTGGCCTTTTGCTGGCCTTTTGCTCACATGTTCTTTCCTG
CGTTATCCCCTGATTCTGTGGATAACCGTATTACCGCCTTTGAGTGAGCTGATACCGCTCGCCGCAGCCG
AACGACCGAGCGCAGCGAGTCAGTGAGCGAGGAAGCGGAAGAGCGCCTGATGCGGTATTTTCTCCTTACG
CATCTGTGCGGTATTTCACACCGCATATGGTGCACTCTCAGTACAATCTGCTCTGATGCCGCATAGTTAA
GCCAGTATACACTCCGCTATCGCTACGTGACTGGGTCATGGCTGCGCCCCGACACCCGCCAACACCCGCT
GACGCGCCCTGACGGGCTTGTCTGCTCCCGGCATCCGCTTACAGACAAGCTGTGACCGTCTCCGGGAGCT
GCATGTGTCAGAGGTTTTCACCGTCATCACCGAAACGCGCGAGGCAGGGTGCCTTGATGTGGGCGCCGGC
GGTCGAGTGGCGACGGCGCGGCTTGTCCGCGCCCTGGTAGATTGCCTGGCCGTAGGCCAGCCATTTTTGA
GCGGCCAGCGGCCGCGATAGGCCGACGCGAAGCGGCGGGGCGTAGGGAGCGCAGCGACCGAAGGGTAGGC
GCTTTTTGCAGCTCTTCGGCTGTGCGCTGGCCAGACAGTTATGCACAGGCCAGGCGGGTTTTAAGAGTTT
TAATAAGTTTTAAAGAGTTTTAGGCGGAAAAATCGCCTTTTTTCTCTTTTATATCAGTCACTTACATGTG
TGACCGGTTCCCAATGTACGGCTTTGGGTTCCCAATGTACGGGTTCCGGTTCCCAATGTACGGCTTTGGG
TTCCCAATGTACGTGCTATCCACAGGAAAGAGACCTTTTCGACCTTTTTCCCCTGCTAGGGCAATTTGCC
CTAGCATCTGCTCCGTACATTAGGAACCGGCGGATGCTTCGCCCTCGATCAGGTTGCGGTAGCGCATGAC
TAGGATCGGGCCAGCCTGCCCCGCCTCCTCCTTCAAATCGTACTCCGGCAGGTCATTTGACCCGATCAGC
TTGCGCACGGTGAAACAGAACTTCTTGAACTCTCCGGCGCTGCCACTGCGTTCGTAGATCGTCTTGAACA
ACCATCTGGCTTCTGCCTTGCCTGCGGCGCGGCGTGCCAGGCGGTAGAGAAAACGGCCGATGCCGGGATC
GATCAAAAAGTAATCGGGGTGAACCGTCAGCACGTCCGGGTTCTTGCCTTCTGTGATCTCGCGGTACATC
CAATCAGCTAGCTCGATCTCGATGTACTCCGGCCGCCCGGTTTCGCTCTTTACGATCTTGTAGCGGCTAA
TCAAGGCTTCACCCTCGGATACCGTCACCAGGCGGCCGTTCTTGGCCTTCTTCGTACGCTGCATGGCAAC
GTGCGTGGTGTTTAACCGAATGCAGGTTTCTACCAGGTCGTCTTTCTGCTTTCCGCCATCGGCTCGCCGG
CAGAACTTGAGTACGTCCGCAACGTGTGGACGGAACACGCGGCCGGGCTTGTCTCCCTTCCCTTCCCGGT
ATCGGTTCATGGATTCGGTTAGATGGGAAACCGCCATCAGTACCAGGTCGTAATCCCACACACTGGCCAT
GCCGGCCGGCCCTGCGGAAACCTCTACGTGCCCGTCTGGAAGCTCGTAGCGGATCACCTCGCCAGCTCGT
CGGTCACGCTTCGACAGACGGAAAACGGCCACGTCCATGATGCTGCGACTATCGCGGGTGCCCACGTCAT
AGAGCATCGGAACGAAAAAATCTGGTTGCTCGTCGCCCTTGGGCGGCTTCCTAATCGACGGCGCACCGGC
TGCCGGCGGTTGCCGGGATTCTTTGCGGATTCGATCAGCGGCCGCTTGCCACGATTCACCGGGGCGTGCT
TCTGCCTCGATGCGTTGCCGCTGGGCGGCCTGCGCGGCCTTCAACTTCTCCACCAGGTCATCACCCAGCG
CCGCGCCGATTTGTACCGGGCCGGATGGTTTGCGACCGCTCACGCCGATTCCTCGGGCTTGGGGGTTCCA
GTGCCATTGCAGGGCCGGCAGGCAACCCAGCCGCTTACGCCTGGCCAACCGCCCGTTCCTCCACACATGG
GGCATTCCACGGCGTCGGTGCCTGGTTGTTCTTGATTTTCCATGCCGCCTCCTTTAGCCGCTAAAATTCA
TCTACTCATTTATTCATTTGCTCATTTACTCTGGTAGCTGCGCGATGTATTCAGATAGCAGCTCGGTAAT
GGTCTTGCCTTGGCGTACCGCGTACATCTTCAGCTTGGTGTGATCCTCCGCCGGCAACTGAAAGTTGACC
CGCTTCATGGCTGGCGTGTCTGCCAGGCTGGCCAACGTTGCAGCCTTGCTGCTGCGTGCGCTCGGACGGC
CGGCACTTAGCGTGTTTGTGCTTTTGCTCATTTTCTCTTTACCTCATTAACTCAAATGAGTTTTGATTTA
ATTTCAGCGGCCAGCGCCTGGACCTCGCGGGCAGCGTCGCCCTCGGGTTCTGATTCAAGAACGGTTGTGC
CGGCGGCGGCAGTGCCTGGGTAGCTCACGCGCTGCGTGATACGGGACTCAAGAATGGGCAGCTCGTACCC
GGCCAGCGCCTCGGCAACCTCACCGCCGATGCGCGTGCCTTTGATCGCCCGCGACACGACAAAGGCCGCT
TGTAGCCTTCCATCCGTGACCTCAATGCGCTGCTTAACCAGCTCCACCAGGTCGGCGGTGGCCCATATGT
CGTAAGGGCTTGGCTGCACCGGAATCAGCACGAAGTCGGCTGCCTTGATCGCGGACACAGCCAAGTCCGC
CGCCTGGGGCGCTCCGTCGATCACTACGAAGTCGCGCCGGCCGATGGCCTTCACGTCGCGGTCAATCGTC
GGGCGGTCGATGCCGACAACGGTTAGCGGTTGATCTTCCCGCACGGCCGCCCAATCGCGGGCACTGCCCT
GGGGATCGGAATCGACTAACAGAACATCGGCCCCGGCGAGTTGCAGGGCGCGGGCTAGATGGGTTGCGAT
GGTCGTCTTGCCTGACCCGCCTTTCTGGTTAAGTACAGCGATAACCTTCATGCGTTCCCCTTGCGTATTT
GTTTATTTACTCATCGCATCATATACGCAGCGACCGCATGACGCAAGCTGTTTTACTCAAATACACATCA
CCTTTTTAGACGGCGGCGCTCGGTTTCTTCAGCGGCCAAGCTGGCCGGCCAGGCCGCCAGCTTGGCATCA
GACAAACCGGCCAGGATTTCATGCAGCCGCACGGTTGAGACGTGCGCGGGCGGCTCGAACACGTACCCGG
CCGCGATCATCTCCGCCTCGATCTCTTCGGTAATGAAAAACGGTTCGTCCTGGCCGTCCTGGTGCGGTTT
CATGCTTGTTCCTCTTGGCGTTCATTCTCGGCGGCCGCCAGGGCGTCGGCCTCGGTCAATGCGTCCTCAC
GGAAGGCACCGCGCCGCCTGGCCTCGGTGGGCGTCACTTCCTCGCTGCGCTCAAGTGCGCGGTACAGGGT
CGAGCGATGCACGCCAAGCAGTGCAGCCGCCTCTTTCACGGTGCGGCCTTCCTGGTCGATCAGCTCGCGG
GCGTGCGCGATCTGTGCCGGGGTGAGGGTAGGGCGGGGGCCAAACTTCACGCCTCGGGCCTTGGCGGCCT
CGCGCCCGCTCCGGGTGCGGTCGATGATTAGGGAACGCTCGAACTCGGCAATGCCGGCGAACACGGTCAA
CACCATGCGGCCGGCCGGCGTGGTGGTGTCGGCCCACGGCTCTGCCAGGCTACGCAGGCCCGCGCCGGCC
TCCTGGATGCGCTCGGCAATGTCCAGTAGGTCGCGGGTGCTGCGGGCCAGGCGGTCTAGCCTGGTCACTG
TCACAACGTCGCCAGGGCGTAGGTGGTCAAGCATCCTGGCCAGCTCCGGGCGGTCGCGCCTGGTGCCGGT
GATCTTCTCGGAAAACAGCTTGGTGCAGCCGGCCGCGTGCAGTTCGGCCCGTTGGTTGGTCAAGTCCTGG
TCGTCGGTGCTGACGCGGGCATAGCCCAGCAGGCCAGCGGCGGCGCTCTTGTTCATGGCGTAATGTCTCC
GGTTCTAGTCGCAAGTATTCTACTTTATGCGACTAAAACACGCGACAAGAAAACGCCAGGAAAAGGGCAG
GGCGGCAGCCTGTCGCGTAACTTAGGACTTGTGCGACATGTCGTTTTCAGAAGACGGCTGCACTGAACGT
CAGAAGCCGACTGCACTATAGCAGCGGAGGGGTTGGATCAAAGTACTTTGATCCCGAGGGGAACCCTGTG
GTTGGCATGCACATACAAATGGACGAACGGATAAACCTTTTCACGCCCTTTTAAATATCCGATTATTCTA
ATAAACGCTCTTTTCTCTTAGGTTTACCCGCCAATATATCCTGTCAAACACTGATAGTTTAAACTGAAGG
CGGGAAACGACAATCTGATCCAAGCTCAAGCTGCTCTAGCATTCGCCATTCAGGCTGCGCAACTGTTGGG
AAGGGCGATCGGTGCGGGCCTCTTCGCTATTACGCCAGCTGGCGAAAGGGGGATGTGCTGCAAGGCGATT
AAGTTGGGTAACGCCAGGGTTTTCCCAGTCACGACGTTGTAAAACGACGGCCAGTGCCAAGCTTGCATGC
CTGCAGGTCCTGCTGAGCCTCGACATGTTGTCGCAAAATTCGCCCTGGACCCGCCCAACGATTTGTCGTC
ACTGTCAAGGTTTGACCTGCACTTCATTTGGGGCCCACATACACCAAAAAAATGCTGCATAATTCTCGGG
GCAGCAAGTCGGTTACCCGGCCGCCGTGCTGGACCGGGTTGAATGGTGCCCGTAACTTTCGGTAGAGCGG
ACGGCCAATACTCAACTTCAAGGAATCTCACCCATGCGCGCCGGCGGGGAACCGGAGTTCCCTTCAGTGA
GCGTTATTAGTTCGCCGCTCGGTGTGTCGTAGATACTAGCCCCTGGGGCACTTTTGAAATTTGAATAAGA
TTTATGTAATCAGTCTTTTAGGTTTGACCGGTTCTGCCGCTTTTTTTAAAATTGGATTTGTAATAATAAA
ACGCAATTGTTTGTTATTGTGGCGCTCTATCATAGATGTCGCTATAAACCTATTCAGCACAATATATTGT
TTTCATTTTAATATTGTACATATAAGTAGTAGGGTACAATCAGTAAATTGAACGGAGAATATTATTCATA
AAAATACGATAGTAACGGGTGATATATTCATTAGAATGAACCGAAACCGGCGGTAAGGATCTGAGCTACA
CATGCTCAGGTTTTTTACAACGTGCACAACAGAATTGAAAGCAAATATCATGCGATCATAGGCGTCTCGC
ATATCTCATTAAAGCAGGACTCTAGGGACTAGTCCCGGGTCTTAATTAAGTTTGCAAGCAGCAGATTACG
CGCAGAAAAAAAGGATCTCAAGGAGATCCTTTGGATCACAAAAAAAAAGCCCGCTCATTAGGCGGGTTAA
ATTCCCGGGTACTGCAGCCGATTCATTAATGCAGGTTAACCTGGCTTATCGAAATTAATACGACTCACTA
TAGGGAGACCGGCAGATCTGATCCCTACTCCAAAAATGTCGAAGATACAGTCTCAGAAGACCAAAGGGCT
ATTGAGACCTTTCAACAAAGGGTAATTTCGGGAAACCTCCTCGGATTCCATTGCCCAGCTATCTGTCACT
TCATCGAAAGGACAGTGGAAAAGGAAGGTGGCTCCTACAAATGCCATCATTGCGATAAAGGAAAGGCTAT
CATTCAAGATGCCTCTGCCGACAGTGGTCCCAAAGATGGACCCCCACCCACGAGGAGCATCGTGGGAAAA
GAAGACGTTCCAACCACGTCTTCAAAGCAAGTGGATTGATGTGACATCTCCACTGACGTAAGGGATGACG
CACAATCCCACCCCTACTCCAAAAATGTCAAAGATACTGTCTCAGAAGACCAAAGGGCTAT
