>Addgene plasmid #84156 | pFGC5941-PacI-ath-STTM827 | depositor partial sequence | sequence record 160712 | STTM
AGTTTGTTGATCTAGGTCATCTAAGTTGTTGTTGTTATGGTCTAATTTAAATATGGTCTAAAGAAGAAGA
ATAGTTTGTTGATCTAGGTCATCTAA
